>Addgene plasmid #159128 | pcDNA3.1_ 2xFLAG-2xSTREP_KEAP1 | addgene full sequence | sequence record 311290 | Addgene NGS Result
GACGGATCGGGAGATCTCCCGATCCCCTATGGTGCACTCTCAGTACAATCTGCTCTGATGCCGCATAGTT
AAGCCAGTATCTGCTCCCTGCTTGTGTGTTGGAGGTCGCTGAGTAGTGCGCGAGCAAAATTTAAGCTACA
ACAAGGCAAGGCTTGACCGACAATTGCATGAAGAATCTGCTTAGGGTTAGGCGTTTTGCGCTGCTTCGCG
ATGTACGGGCCAGATATACGCGTTGACATTGATTATTGACTAGTTATTAATAGTAATCAATTACGGGGTC
ATTAGTTCATAGCCCATATATGGAGTTCCGCGTTACATAACTTACGGTAAATGGCCCGCCTGGCTGACCG
CCCAACGACCCCCGCCCATTGACGTCAATAATGACGTATGTTCCCATAGTAACGCCAATAGGGACTTTCC
ATTGACGTCAATGGGTGGAGTATTTACGGTAAACTGCCCACTTGGCAGTACATCAAGTGTATCATATGCC
AAGTACGCCCCCTATTGACGTCAATGACGGTAAATGGCCCGCCTGGCATTATGCCCAGTACATGACCTTA
TGGGACTTTCCTACTTGGCAGTACATCTACGTATTAGTCATCGCTATTACCATGGTGATGCGGTTTTGGC
AGTACATCAATGGGCGTGGATAGCGGTTTGACTCACGGGGATTTCCAAGTCTCCACCCCATTGACGTCAA
TGGGAGTTTGTTTTGGCACCAAAATCAACGGGACTTTCCAAAATGTCGTAACAACTCCGCCCCATTGACG
CAAATGGGCGGTAGGCGTGTACGGTGGGAGGTCTATATAAGCAGAGCTCTCTGGCTAACTAGAGAACCCA
CTGCTTACTGGCTTATCGAAATTAATACGACTCACTATAGGGAGACCCAAGCTGGCTAGCGTTTAAACTT
AAGCTTACCATGGACTACAAGGACGACGATGACAAGGTACCAGGATCTATGGATTATAAAGATGATGATG
ATAAAGGGTCGGCCGCCAGCTGGAGCCACCCTCAGTTCGAGAAGGGAGGAGGAAGCGGCGGAGGCAGCGG
AGGAGGAAGCTGGAGCCACCCGCAGTTCGAGAAAGGAGCTGGATCCCAGCCAGATCCCAGGCCTAGCGGG
GCTGGGGCCTGCTGCCGATTCCTGCCCCTGCAGTCACAGTGCCCTGAGGGGGCAGGGGACGCGGTGATGT
ACGCCTCCACTGAGTGCAAGGCGGAGGTGACGCCCTCCCAGCATGGCAACCGCACCTTCAGCTACACCCT
GGAGGATCATACCAAGCAGGCCTTTGGCATCATGAACGAGCTGCGGCTCAGCCAGCAGCTGTGTGACGTC
ACACTGCAGGTCAAGTACCAGGATGCACCGGCCGCCCAGTTCATGGCCCACAAGGTGGTGCTGGCCTCAT
CCAGCCCTGTCTTCAAGGCCATGTTCACCAACGGGCTGCGGGAGCAGGGCATGGAGGTGGTGTCCATTGA
GGGTATCCACCCCAAGGTCATGGAGCGCCTCATTGAATTCGCCTACACGGCCTCCATCTCCATGGGCGAG
AAGTGTGTCCTCCACGTCATGAACGGTGCTGTCATGTACCAGATCGACAGCGTTGTCCGTGCCTGCAGTG
ACTTCCTGGTGCAGCAGCTGGACCCCAGCAATGCCATCGGCATCGCCAACTTCGCTGAGCAGATTGGCTG
TGTGGAGTTGCACCAGCGTGCCCGGGAGTACATCTACATGCATTTTGGGGAGGTGGCCAAGCAAGAGGAG
TTCTTCAACCTGTCCCACTGCCAACTGGTGACCCTCATCAGCCGGGACGACCTGAACGTGCGCTGCGAGT
CCGAGGTCTTCCACGCCTGCATCAACTGGGTCAAGTACGACTGCGAACAGCGACGGTTCTACGTCCAGGC
GCTGCTGCGGGCCGTGCGCTGCCACTCGTTGACGCCGAACTTCCTGCAGATGCAGCTGCAGAAGTGCGAG
ATCCTGCAGTCCGACTCCCGCTGCAAGGACTACCTGGTCAAGATCTTCGAGGAGCTCACCCTGCACAAGC
CCACGCAGGTGATGCCCTGCCGGGCG
[864 nt withheld, positions 2057-2920]
ATGGAGCCCTGCCGGAAGCAGATTGACCAGCAGAACTGTACCTGTTGACTCGAGTCTAGAGGGCCCGTTT
AAACCCGCTGATCAGCCTCGACTGTGCCTTCTAGTTGCCAGCCATCTGTTGTTTGCCCCTCCCCCGTGCC
TTCCTTGACCCTGGAAGGTGCCACTCCCACTGTCCTTTCCTAATAAAATGAGGAAATTGCATCGCATTGT
CTGAGTAGGTGTCATTCTATTCTGGGGGGTGGGGTGGGGCAGGACAGCAAGGGGGAGGATTGGGAAGACA
ATAGCAGGCATGCTGGGGATGCGGTGGGCTCTATGGCTTCTGAGGCGGAAAGAACCAGCTGGGGCTCTAG
GGGGTATCCCC
[124 nt withheld, positions 3282-3405]
C
[91 nt withheld, positions 3407-3497]
A
[49 nt withheld, positions 3499-3547]
CCTTTGACGTTGGAGTCCACGTTCTTT
[37 nt withheld, positions 3575-3611]
ACCCTATCTCGGTCTATTCTTTTGATTTATAAGGGATTTTGCCGATTTCGGCCTATTGGTTAAAAAATGA
GCTGATTTAACAAAAATTTAACGCGAATTAATTCTGTGGAATGTGTGTCAGTTAGGGTGTGGAAAGTCCC
CAGGCTCCCCAGCAGGCAGAAGTATGCAAAGCATGCATCTCAATTAGTCAGCAACCAGGTGTGGAAAGTC
CCCAGGCTCCCCAGCAGGCAGAAGTATGCAAAGCATGCATCTCAATTAGTCAGCAACCATAGTCCCGCCC
CTAACTCCGCCCATCCCGCCCCTAACTCCGCCCAGTTCCGCCCATTCTCCGCCCCATGGCTGACTAATTT
TTTTTATTTATGCAGAGGCCGAGGCCGCCTCTGCCTCTGAGCTATTCCAGAAGTAGTGAGGAGGCTTTTT
TGGAGGCCTAGGCTTTTGCAAAAAGCTCCCGGGAGCTTGTATATCCATTTTCGGATCTGATCAAGAGACA
GGATGAGGATCGTTTCGCATGATTGAACAAGATGGATTGCACGCAGGTTCTCCGGCCGCTTGGGTGGAGA
GGCTATTCGGCTATGACTGGGCACAACAGACAATCGGCTGCTCTGATGCCGCCGTGTTCCGGCTGTCAGC
GCAGGGGCGCCCGGTTCTTTTTGTCAAGACCGACCTGTCCGGTGCCCTGAATGAACTGCAGGACGAGGCA
GCGCGGCTATCGTGGCTGGCCACGACGGGCGTTCCTTGCGCAGCTGTGCTCGACGTTGTCACTGAAGCGG
GAAGGGACTGGCTGCTATTGGGCGAAGTGCCGGGGCAGGATCTCCTGTCATCTCACCTTGCTCCTGCCGA
GAAAGTATCCATCATGGCTGATGCAATGCGGCGGCTGCATACGCTTGATCCGGCTACCTGCCCATTCGAC
CACCAAGCGAAACATCGCATCGAGCGAGCACGTACTCGGATGGAAGCCGGTCTTGTCGATCAGGATGATC
TGGACGAAGAGCATCAGGGGCTCGCGCCAGCCGAACTGTTCGCCAGGCTCAAGGCGCGCATGCCCGACGG
CGAGGATCTCGTCGTGACCCATGGCGATGCCTGCTTGCCGAATATCATGGTGGAAAATGGCCGCTTTTCT
GGATTCATCGACTGTGGCCGGCTGGGTGTGGCGGACCGCTATCAGGACATAGCGTTGGCTACCCGTGATA
TTGCTGAAGAGCTTGGCGGCGAATGGGCTGACCGCTTCCTCGTGCTTTACGGTATCGCCGCTCCCGATTC
GCAGCGCATCGCCTTCTATCGCCTTCTTGACGAGTTCTTCTGAGCGGGACTCTGGGGTTCGAAATGACCG
ACCAAGCGACGCCCAACCTGCCATCACGAGATTTCGATTCCACCGCCGCCTTCTATGAAAGGTTGGGCTT
CGGAATCGTTTTCCGGGACGCCGGCTGGATGATCCTCCAGCGCGGGGATCTCATGCTGGAGTTCTTCGCC
CACCCCAACTTGTTTATTGCAGCTTATAATGGTTACAAATAAAGCAATAGCATCACAAATTTCACAAATA
AAGCATTTTTTTCACTGCATTCTAGTTGTGGTTTGTCCAAACTCATCAATGTATCTTATCATGTCTGTAT
ACCGTCGACCTCTAGCTAGAGCTTGGCGTAATCATGGTCATAGCTGTTTCCTGTGTGAAATTGTTATCCG
CTCACAATTCCACACAACATACGAGCCGGAAGCATAAAGTGTAAAGCCTGGGGTGCCTAATGAGTGAGCT
AACTCACATTAATTGCGTTGCGCTCACTGCCCGCTTTCCAGTCGGGAAACCTGTCGTGCCAGCTGCATTA
ATGAATCGGCCAACGCGCGGGGAGAGGCGGTTTGCGTATTGGGCGCTCTTCCGCTTCCTCGCTCACTGAC
TCGCTGCGCTCGGTCGTTCGGCTGCGGCGAGCGGTATCAGCTCACTCAAAGGCGGTAATACGGTTATCCA
CAGAATCAGGGGATAACGCAGGAAAGAACATGTGAGCAAAAGGCCAGCAAAAGGCCAGGAACCGTAAAAA
GGCCGCGTTGCTGGCGTTTTTCCATAGGCTCCGCCCCCCTGACGAGCATCACAAAAATCGACGCTCAAGT
CAGAGGTGGCGAAACCCGACAGGACTATAAAGATACCAGGCGTTTCCCCCTGGAAGCTCCCTCGTGCGCT
CTCCTGTTCCGACCCTGCCGCTTACCGGATACCTGTCCGCCTTTCTCCCTTCGGGAAGCGTGGCGCTTTC
TCATAGCTCACGCTGTAGGTATCTCAGTTCGGTGTAGGTCGTTCGCTCCAAGCTGGGCTGTGTGCACGAA
CCCCCCGTTCAGCCCGACCGCTGCGCCTTATCCGGTAACTATCGTCTTGAGTCCAACCCGGTAAGACACG
ACTTATCGCCACTGGCAGCAGCCACTGGTAACAGGATTAGCAGAGCGAGGTATGTAGGCGGTGCTACAGA
GTTCTTGAAGTGGTGGCCTAACTACGGCTACACTAGAAGAACAGTATTTGGTATCTGCGCTCTGCTGAAG
CCAGTTACCTTCGGAAAAAGAGTTGGTAGCTCTTGATCCGGCAAACAAACCACCGCTGGTAGCGGTGGTT
TTTTTGTTTGCAAGCAGCAGATTACGCGCAGAAAAAAAGGATCTCAAGAAGATCCTTTGATCTTTTCTAC
GGGGTCTGACGCTCAGTGGAACGAAAACTCACGTTAAGGGATTTTGGTCATGAGATTATCAAAAAGGATC
TTCACCTAGATCCTTTTAAATTAAAAATGAAGTTTTAAATCAATCTAAAGTATATATGAGTAAACTTGGT
CTGACAGTTACCAATGCTTAATCAGTGAGGCACCTATCTCAGCGATCTGTCTATTTCGTTCATCCATAGT
TGCCTGACTCCCCGTCGTGTAGATAACTACGATACGGGAGGGCTTACCATCTGGCCCCAGTGCTGCAATG
ATACCGCGAGACCCACGCTCACCGGCTCCAGATTTATCAGCAATAAACCAGCCAGCCGGAAGGGCCGAGC
GCAGAAGTGGTCCTGCAACTTTATCCGCCTCCATCCAGTCTATTAATTGTTGCCGGGAAGCTAGAGTAAG
TAGTTCGCCAGTTAATAGTTTGCGCAACGTTGTTGCCATTGCTACAGGCATCGTGGTGTCACGCTCGTCG
TTTGGTATGGCTTCATTCAGCTCCGGTTCCCAACGATCAAGGCGAGTTACATGATCCCCCATGTTGTGCA
AAAAAGCGGTTAGCTCCTTCGGTCCTCCGATCGTTGTCAGAAGTAAGTTGGCCGCAGTGTTATCACTCAT
GGTTATGGCAGCACTGCATAATTCTCTTACTGTCATGCCATCCGTAAGATGCTTTTCTGTGACTGGTGAG
TACTCAACCAAGTCATTCTGAGAATAGTGTATGCGGCGACCGAGTTGCTCTTGCCCGGCGTCAATACGGG
ATAATACCGCGCCACATAGCAGAACTTTAAAAGTGCTCATCATTGGAAAACGTTCTTCGGGGCGAAAACT
CTCAAGGATCTTACCGCTGTTGAGATCCAGTTCGATGTAACCCACTCGTGCACCCAACTGATCTTCAGCA
TCTTTTACTTTCACCAGCGTTTCTGGGTGAGCAAAAACAGGAAGGCAAAATGCCGCAAAAAAGGGAATAA
GGGCGACACGGAAATGTTGAATACTCATACTCTTCCTTTTTCAATATTATTGAAGCATTTATCAGGGTTA
TTGTCTCATGAGCGGATACATATTTGAATGTATTTAGAAAAATAAACAAATAGGGGTTCCGCGCACATTT
CCCCGAAAAGTGCCACCTGACGTC
Features (pLannotate 1.2.2; 22 found; start..end, strand, type, name):
     28..80      -  misc_feature   bom (fragment): basis of mobility region from pBR322
    235..614     +  enhancer       CMV enhancer: human cytomegalovirus immediate early enhancer
    615..818     +  promoter       CMV promoter: human cytomegalovirus (CMV) immediate early promoter
    814..847     +  LTR            5' LTR (truncated) (fragment): truncated 5' long terminal repeat (LTR) from HIV-1
    863..881     +  promoter       T7 promoter: promoter for bacteriophage T7 RNA polymerase
    926..946     +  CDS            FLAG (fragment): FLAG® epitope tag, followed by an enterokinase cleavage site
   1061..1080    +  CDS            Strep-Tag II (fragment): peptide that binds Strep-Tactin®, an engineered form of streptavidin
   1097..2422    +  CDS            KEAP1 (fragment) (sequence partly withheld): KEAP1_HUMAN - Also known as INRF2 From Homo sapiens (Human).
   3012..3236    +  polyA_signal   bGH poly(A) signal: bovine growth hormone polyadenylation signal
   3240..3261    +  promoter       SV40 promoter (fragment): SV40 enhancer and early promoter
   3282..3710    +  rep_origin     f1 ori (sequence partly withheld): f1 bacteriophage origin of replication; arrow indicates direction of (+) strand synthesis
   3724..4053    +  promoter       SV40 promoter: SV40 enhancer and early promoter
   4120..4911    +  CDS            neo: KKA2_KLEPN - Also known as kan, nptII. Experimental evidence at protein level: Swiss-Prot protein existence level 1. Resistance to kanamycin, neomycin, paromomycin, ribostamycin, butirosin and gentamicin B. From Klebsiella pneumoniae.
   4935..5093    +  CDS            ble (fragment): BLE_KLEPN - Experimental evidence at protein level: Swiss-Prot protein existence level 1. Binding protein with a strong affinity to the bleomycin family of antibiotics. Binds to CL990; an antimitotic-antibiotic compound. From Klebsiella pneumoniae.
   5088..5209    +  polyA_signal   SV40 poly(A) signal: SV40 polyadenylation signal
   5282..5298    -  protein_bind   lac operator: The lac repressor binds to the lac operator to inhibit transcription in E. coli. This inhibition can be relieved by adding lactose or isopropyl-β-D-thiogalactopyranoside (IPTG). lac repressor encoded by lacI
   5306..5336    -  promoter       lac promoter: promoter for the E. coli lac operon
   5351..5372    -  protein_bind   CAP binding site: CAP binding activates transcription in the presence of cAMP. E. coli catabolite activator protein
   5385..5477    -  CDS            lacI (fragment): lac repressor; lacI; The lac repressor binds to the lac operator to inhibit transcription in E. coli. This inhibition can be relieved by adding lactose or isopropyl-β-D-thiogalactopyranoside (IPTG).
   5660..6248    -  rep_origin     ori: high-copy-number ColE1/pMB1/pBR322/pUC origin of replication
   6419..7279    -  CDS            AmpR: β-lactamase; bla; confers resistance to ampicillin, carbenicillin, and related antibiotics
   7280..7384    -  promoter       AmpR promoter: bla
