[The description below was written by a language model from this plasmid's Addgene catalogue record and pLannotate feature annotations shown in this document.]
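Description:
pcDNA3.1_ 2xFLAG-2xSTREP_KEAP1 is a mammalian expression plasmid built on the pcDNA3.1 backbone that produces human KEAP1 (also known as INrf2 or KLHL19) carrying an N-terminal tandem affinity tag. In bacteria it is maintained at high copy through a ColE1/pUC-type origin and selected with ampicillin via the β-lactamase gene and its own promoter. An f1 origin is also present, which in principle allows single-stranded DNA production. For mammalian cells, a separate cassette places the neomycin phosphotransferase gene under the SV40 enhancer/early promoter with an SV40 polyadenylation signal, so stable transfectants can be selected with G418.

The payload is driven by the human cytomegalovirus immediate-early enhancer and promoter and terminated by the bovine growth hormone polyadenylation signal. A T7 promoter sits just upstream of the coding region and serves as a sequencing primer site. According to the catalogue entry, the backbone supplies two FLAG epitopes followed by two Strep-tag II peptides, and the roughly 1.9 kb KEAP1 coding sequence was inserted in frame downstream between BamHI and XhoI sites, both of which are retained. The automated annotation flags only single partial FLAG and Strep-tag II matches and marks only part of the KEAP1 reading frame, and the sequenced record is slightly longer than the catalogued total size. Short hits such as the HIV-1 LTR, ble and lacI fragments are likely annotation artefacts or backbone remnants rather than functional elements.

The dual tag suits detection and one- or two-step affinity purification of KEAP1 and its binding partners on anti-FLAG and Strep-Tactin resins. The associated publication concerns Nrf2 activation and Bach1 degradation in lung cancer metastasis.
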