Addgene plasmid #159128: pcDNA3.1_ 2xFLAG-2xSTREP_KEAP1
Purpose: expresses KEAP1 in mammalian cells
Depositing lab: Michele Pagano. Depositing organization: NYU Grossman School of Medicine. Publication: Nrf2 Activation Promotes Lung Cancer Metastasis by Inhibiting the Degradation of Bach1. Lignitto L, LeBoeuf SE, Homer H, Jiang S, Askenazi M, Karakousi TR, Pass HI, Bhutkar AJ, Tsirigos A, Ueberheide B, Sayin VI, Papagiannakopoulos T, Pagano M. Cell. 2019 Jul 11;178(2):316-329.e18. doi: 10.1016/j.cell.2019.06.003. Epub 2019 Jun 27. PubMed 31257023.
Backbone
  Vector backbone: PcDNA_3.1
  Backbone size w/o insert (bp): 5500
  Total vector size (bp): 7372
  Vector type: Mammalian Expression
  Selectable markers: Neomycin (select with G418)
Growth in bacteria
  Bacterial resistance: Ampicillin, 100 μg/mL
  Growth temperature: 37°C
  Growth strain: DH5alpha
  Copy number: High Copy
Gene/Insert
  Gene/Insert name: KEAP1
  Species: H. sapiens (human)
  Insert size (bp): 1872
  GenBank ID: NM_203500.2
  Entrez Gene: KEAP1 (a.k.a. INrf2, KLHL19)
  Promoter: CMV
  Tag / fusion protein: 2X-FLAG _ 2X-STREP (N terminal on backbone)
  Cloning method: Restriction Enzyme; 5′ cloning site BAMHI (not destroyed); 3′ cloning site XHOI (not destroyed)
  Sequencing primers: 5′ T7; 3′ BGHR
Terms and licenses: Academic/Nonprofit Terms; Industry Terms: Not Available to Industry
How to cite: pcDNA3.1_ 2xFLAG-2xSTREP_KEAP1 was a gift from Michele Pagano (Addgene plasmid # 159128 ; http://n2t.net/addgene:159128 ; RRID:Addgene_159128)
